Addgene plasmid #234607: A1-LCD D262V
Purpose: Bacterial expression of N-terminally 6His tagged hnRNPA1 D262V LCD (186-320)
Depositing lab: Tanja Mittag. Depositing organization: St. Jude Children's Research Hospital. Publication: Metastable condensates suppress conversion to amyloid fibrils. Das T, Zaidi F, Farag M, Ruff KM, Messing J, Taylor JP, Pappu RV, Mittag T. bioRxiv [Preprint]. 2024 Mar 3:2024.02.28.582569. doi: 10.1101/2024.02.28.582569. PubMed 38464104.
Backbone
  Vector backbone: pDest17
  Backbone manufacturer: Invtirogen
  Vector type: Bacterial Expression
Growth in bacteria
  Bacterial resistance: Ampicillin, 100 μg/mL
  Growth temperature: 37°C
  Growth strain: DH5alpha
  Growth instructions: The depositing lab recommends BL21-CodonPlus(DE3) RIPL E. coli for protein expression.
  Copy number: Low Copy
Gene/Insert
  Gene/Insert name: hnRNPA1_LCD_D262V (alt name: A1-LCD D262V)
  Species: H. sapiens (human)
  Mutation: C-terminal domain (186-320) bearing familial ALS mutation D262V
  Entrez Gene: HNRNPA1 (a.k.a. ALS19, ALS20, HNRPA1, HNRPA1L3, IBMPFD3, MPD3, UP 1, hnRNP A1, hnRNP-A1)
  Promoter: T7
  Tag / fusion protein: 6xHis-TEV (N terminal on insert)
  Cloning method: Gateway Cloning
Terms and licenses: Academic/Nonprofit Terms; Industry Terms: Not Available to Industry
Depositor comments: Not codon optimized for bacterial expression. TEV cleavage leaves N-terminal GS tag. Please visit https://doi.org/10.1101/2024.02.28.582569 for bioRxiv preprint.
How to cite: A1-LCD D262V was a gift from Tanja Mittag (Addgene plasmid # 234607 ; http://n2t.net/addgene:234607 ; RRID:Addgene_234607)
