[The description below was written by a language model from this plasmid's Addgene catalogue record and pLannotate feature annotations shown in this document.]
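Description:
A1-LCD D262V is a bacterial expression plasmid built on the pDest17 Gateway destination backbone for producing the low-complexity domain of human hnRNPA1 in E. coli. The 5,131 nt sequence carries a pBR322-type ColE1 origin together with the rop gene and the bom mobility region, which fits the low-copy designation in the record. Selection is by ampicillin through the β-lactamase gene and its own promoter. Two tetracycline-resistance fragments and a tet promoter are also annotated. These flank the expression cassette and appear to be disrupted remnants of the pBR322 lineage rather than a functional marker.

The expression cassette runs from a T7 promoter and the phage T7 gene 10 ribosome binding site to a T7 terminator, so transcription depends on a host that supplies T7 RNA polymerase, such as a DE3 lysogen. The reading frame begins with a histidine tag, recorded as 6xHis although the annotation tool matched it as a partial 8xHis. It then continues through the attB1 site left by Gateway recombination, a TEV protease cleavage site, and the HNRNPA1 fragment, with attB2 downstream. The insert encodes residues 186–320, the C-terminal low-complexity domain, and bears the D262V substitution associated with familial ALS. The automated annotation matched it to the bovine orthologue, but the catalogue entry gives the species as human. The coding sequence is not codon optimized for bacteria, and TEV cleavage leaves a Gly-Ser remnant at the N-terminus.

The construct is intended for nickel-affinity purification of the mutant domain followed by tag removal. The associated work concerns how condensates relate to conversion into amyloid fibrils.
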