Features (pLannotate 1.2.2; 18 found; start..end, strand, type, name):
    128..319     +  CDS            rop: Rop protein, which maintains plasmids at low copy number; rop
    421..560     +  misc_feature   bom: basis of mobility region from pBR322
    746..1334    -  rep_origin     ori: high-copy-number ColE1/pMB1/pBR322/pUC origin of replication
   1505..2365    -  CDS            AmpR: β-lactamase; bla; confers resistance to ampicillin, carbenicillin, and related antibiotics
   2366..2470    -  promoter       AmpR promoter: bla
   2583..2611    +  promoter       tet promoter: E. coli promoter for tetracycline efflux protein gene
   2659..2951    +  CDS            TcR (fragment): tetracycline efflux protein; tet; confers resistance to tetracycline
   2977..3024    -  terminator     T7 terminator: transcription terminator for bacteriophage T7 RNA polymerase
   3032..3081    -  CDS            SET1 (fragment): solubility-enhancement tag derived from T7 phage gene 10B
   3091..3115    +  protein_bind   attB2: mutant version of attB; recombination site for the Gateway® BP reaction BP Clonase™
   3120..3524    -  CDS            HNRNPA1 (fragment): ROA1_BOVIN - Also known as HNRPA1. Experimental evidence at protein level: Swiss-Prot protein existence level 1. Involved in the packaging of pre-mRNA into hnRNP particles, transport of poly(A) mRNA from the nucleus to the cytoplasm and may modulate splice site selection. May bind to specific miRNA hairpins. Binds to the IRES and thereby inhibits the translation of the apoptosis protease activating factor APAF1. From Bos taurus (Bovine).
   3528..3548    -  CDS            TEV site: tobacco etch virus (TEV) protease recognition and cleavage site
   3551..3575    -  protein_bind   attB1: mutant version of attB; recombination site for the Gateway® BP reaction BP Clonase™
   3584..3604    -  CDS            8xHis (fragment): 8xHis affinity tag
   3622..3644    -  RBS            RBS: efficient ribosome binding site from bacteriophage T7 gene 10 (Olins and Rangwala, 1989)
   3676..3694    -  promoter       T7 promoter: promoter for bacteriophage T7 RNA polymerase
   3716..4620    +  CDS            TcR (fragment): tetracycline efflux protein; tet; confers resistance to tetracycline
   4862..111     -  CDS            YPB1_ECOLX (across the origin): Protein predicted: Swiss-Prot protein existence level 4. From Escherichia coli.
>Addgene plasmid #234607 | A1-LCD D262V | addgene full sequence | sequence record 469042 | Addgene NGS Result
TTTACCCTCACAACGTTCCAGTAACCGGGCATGTTCATCATCAGTAACCCGTATCGTGAGCATCCTCTCT
CGTTTCATCGGTATCATTACCCCCATGAACAGAAATCCCCCTTACACGGAGGCATCAGTGACCAAACAGG
AAAAAACCGCCCTTAACATGGCCCGCTTTATCAGAAGCCAGACATTAACGCTTCTGGAGAAACTCAACGA
GCTGGACGCGGATGAACAGGCAGACATCTGTGAATCGCTTCACGACCACGCTGATGAGCTTTACCGCAGC
TGCCTCGCGCGTTTCGGTGATGACGGTGAAAACCTCTGACACATGCAGCTCCCGGAGACGGTCACAGCTT
GTCTGTAAGCGGATGCCGGGAGCAGACAAGCCCGTCAGGGCGCGTCAGCGGGTGTTGGCGGGTGTCGGGG
CGCAGCCATGACCCAGTCACGTAGCGATAGCGGAGTGTATACTGGCTTAACTATGCGGCATCAGAGCAGA
TTGTACTGAGAGTGCACCATTGCGGTGTGAAATACCGCACAGATGCGTAAGGAGAAAATACCGCATCAGG
CGCTCTTCCGCTTCCTCGCTCACTGACTCGCTGCGCTCGGTCGTTCGGCTGCGGCGAGCGGTATCAGCTC
ACTCAAAGGCGGTAATACGGTTATCCACAGAATCAGGGGATAACGCAGGAAAGAACATGTGAGCAAAAGG
CCAGCAAAAGGCCAGGAACCGTAAAAAGGCCGCGTTGCTGGCGTTTTTCCATAGGCTCCGCCCCCCTGAC
GAGCATCACAAAAATCGACGCTCAAGTCAGAGGTGGCGAAACCCGACAGGACTATAAAGATACCAGGCGT
TTCCCCCTGGAAGCTCCCTCGTGCGCTCTCCTGTTCCGACCCTGCCGCTTACCGGATACCTGTCCGCCTT
TCTCCCTTCGGGAAGCGTGGCGCTTTCTCATAGCTCACGCTGTAGGTATCTCAGTTCGGTGTAGGTCGTT
CGCTCCAAGCTGGGCTGTGTGCACGAACCCCCCGTTCAGCCCGACCGCTGCGCCTTATCCGGTAACTATC
GTCTTGAGTCCAACCCGGTAAGACACGACTTATCGCCACTGGCAGCAGCCACTGGTAACAGGATTAGCAG
AGCGAGGTATGTAGGCGGTGCTACAGAGTTCTTGAAGTGGTGGCCTAACTACGGCTACACTAGAAGGACA
GTATTTGGTATCTGCGCTCTGCTGAAGCCAGTTACCTTCGGAAAAAGAGTTGGTAGCTCTTGATCCGGCA
AACAAACCACCGCTGGTAGCGGTGGTTTTTTTGTTTGCAAGCAGCAGATTACGCGCAGAAAAAAAGGATC
TCAAGAAGATCCTTTGATCTTTTCTACGGGGTCTGACGCTCAGTGGAACGAAAACTCACGTTAAGGGATT
TTGGTCATGAGATTATCAAAAAGGATCTTCACCTAGATCCTTTTAAATTAAAAATGAAGTTTTAAATCAA
TCTAAAGTATATATGAGTAAACTTGGTCTGACAGTTACCAATGCTTAATCAGTGAGGCACCTATCTCAGC
GATCTGTCTATTTCGTTCATCCATAGTTGCCTGACTCCCCGTCGTGTAGATAACTACGATACGGGAGGGC
TTACCATCTGGCCCCAGTGCTGCAATGATACCGCGAGACCCACGCTCACCGGCTCCAGATTTATCAGCAA
TAAACCAGCCAGCCGGAAGGGCCGAGCGCAGAAGTGGTCCTGCAACTTTATCCGCCTCCATCCAGTCTAT
TAATTGTTGCCGGGAAGCTAGAGTAAGTAGTTCGCCAGTTAATAGTTTGCGCAACGTTGTTGCCATTGCT
GCAGGCATCGTGGTGTCACGCTCGTCGTTTGGTATGGCTTCATTCAGCTCCGGTTCCCAACGATCAAGGC
GAGTTACATGATCCCCCATGTTGTGCAAAAAAGCGGTTAGCTCCTTCGGTCCTCCGATCGTTGTCAGAAG
TAAGTTGGCCGCAGTGTTATCACTCATGGTTATGGCAGCACTGCATAATTCTCTTACTGTCATGCCATCC
GTAAGATGCTTTTCTGTGACTGGTGAGTACTCAACCAAGTCATTCTGAGAATAGTGTATGCGGCGACCGA
GTTGCTCTTGCCCGGCGTCAACACGGGATAATACCGCGCCACATAGCAGAACTTTAAAAGTGCTCATCAT
TGGAAAACGTTCTTCGGGGCGAAAACTCTCAAGGATCTTACCGCTGTTGAGATCCAGTTCGATGTAACCC
ACTCGTGCACCCAACTGATCTTCAGCATCTTTTACTTTCACCAGCGTTTCTGGGTGAGCAAAAACAGGAA
GGCAAAATGCCGCAAAAAAGGGAATAAGGGCGACACGGAAATGTTGAATACTCATACTCTTCCTTTTTCA
ATATTATTGAAGCATTTATCAGGGTTATTGTCTCATGAGCGGATACATATTTGAATGTATTTAGAAAAAT
AAACAAATAGGGGTTCCGCGCACATTTCCCCGAAAAGTGCCACCTGACGTCTAAGAAACCATTATTATCA
TGACATTAACCTATAAAAATAGGCGTATCACGAGGCCCTTTCGTCTTCAAGAATTCTCATGTTTGACAGC
TTATCATCGATAAGCTTTAATGCGGTAGTTTATCACAGTTAAATTGCTAACGCAGTCAGGCACCGTGTAT
GAAATCTAACAATGCGCTCATCGTCATCCTCGGCACCGTCACCCTGGATGCTGTAGGCATAGGCTTGGTT
ATGCCGGTACTGCCGGGCCTCTTGCGGGATATCGTCCATTCCGACAGCATCGCCAGTCACTATGGCGTGC
TGCTAGCGCTATATGCGTTGATGCAATTTCTATGCGCACCCGTTCTCGGAGCACTGTCCGACCGCTTTGG
CCGCCGCCCAGTCCTGCTCGCTTCGCTACTTGGAGCCACTATCGACTACGCGATCATGGCGACCACACCC
GTCCTGTGGATATCCGGATATAGTTCCTCCTTTCAGCAAAAAACCCCTCAAGACCCGTTTAGAGGCCCCA
AGGGGTTATGCTAGTTATTGCTCAGCGGTGGCAGCAGCCAACTCAGCTTCCTTTCGGGCTTTGTTAGCAG
CCTCGAATCAACCACTTTGTACAAGAAAGCTGGGTCTTAGAACCGTCTGCCGGAGCCGTAGCTAGAGCTG
CTGCTAGATCCCCCGTAGCCGCCCTGGTTTCTGGGCTTGGCGAAGTACTGTCCCCCTCCGCCATACGGTC
CGCTGCTTCTGCCGCCAAAGTTTCCGCCCTTCATGGGGCCGAAGTTGCTGCTCTGGTTGTTGTAGTTGCC
GAAAACGTTGTAGCTTCCCCCGCCTCCGAAGTTGGAGCCATCGTTGCCGAAGCCGTTATAGCCGTCGCCG
CTTCCGCCATAGCCGCCTCCGCCTCTAGAGCCTCCAAATCCGCCCCTGCCGCTGAAGTTGCCGCCTCTGC
CAAAGTTGTCGTTGCCGCCGAATCCGCCGCCTCTTCCTCCGCCGAAATTGCCGCTGCCGCTTCTGCCTCT
CTGGCTGCTGCTGGCGCTGGCCATGCTGCCCTGAAAATACAGGTTTTCGAAGCCTGCTTTTTTGTACAAA
CTTGTTGATTCGAGGTGATGGTGATGGTGATGGTAGTACGACATATGTATATCTCCTTCTTAAAGTTAAA
CAAAATTATTTCTAGAGGGAAACCGTTGTGGTCTCCCTATAGTGAGTCGTATTAATTTCGCGGGATCGAG
ATCTCGATCCTCTACGCCGGACGCATCGTGGCCGGCATCACCGGCGCCACAGGTGCGGTTGCTGGCGCCT
ATATCGCCGACATCACCGATGGGGAAGATCGGGCTCGCCACTTCGGGCTCATGAGCGCTTGTTTCGGCGT
GGGTATGGTGGCAGGCCCCGTGGCCGGGGGACTGTTGGGCGCCATCTCCTTGCATGCACCATTCCTTGCG
GCGGCGGTGCTCAACGGCCTCAACCTACTACTGGGCTGCTTCCTAATGCAGGAGTCGCATAAGGGAGAGC
GTCGATCGACCGATGCCCTTGAGAGCCTTCAACCCAGTCAGCTCCTTCCGGTGGGCGCGGGGCATGACTA
TCGTCGCCGCACTTATGACTGTCTTCTTTATCATGCAACTCGTAGGACAGGTGCCGGCAGCGCTCTGGGT
CATTTTCGGCGAGGACCGCTTTCGCTGGAGCGCGACGATGATCGGCCTGTCGCTTGCGGTATTCGGAATC
TTGCACGCCCTCGCTCAAGCCTTCGTCACTGGTCCCGCCACCAAACGTTTCGGCGAGAAGCAGGCCATTA
TCGCCGGCATGGCGGCCGACGCGCTGGGCTACGTCTTGCTGGCGTTCGCGACGCGAGGCTGGATGGCCTT
CCCCATTATGATTCTTCTCGCTTCCGGCGGCATCGGGATGCCCGCGTTGCAGGCCATGCTGTCCAGGCAG
GTAGATGACGACCATCAGGGACAGCTTCAAGGATCGCTCGCGGCTCTTACCAGCCTAACTTCGATCATTG
GACCGCTGATCGTCACGGCGATTTATGCCGCCTCGGCGAGCACATGGAACGGGTTGGCATGGATTGTAGG
CGCCGCCCTATACCTTGTCTGCCTCCCCGCGTTGCGTCGCGGTGCATGGAGCCGGGCCACCTCGACCTGA
ATGGAAGCCGGCGGCACCTCGCTAACGGATTCACCACTCCAAGAATTGGAGCCAATCAATTCTTGCGGAG
AACTGTGAATGCGCAAACCAACCCTTGGCAGAACATATCCATCGCGTCCGCCATCTCCAGCAGCCGCACG
CGGCGCATCTCGGGCAGCGTTGGGTCCTGGCCACGGGTGCGCATGATCGTGCTCCTGTCGTTGAGGACCC
GGCTAGGCTGGCGGGGTTGCCTTACTGGTTAGCAGAATGAATCACCGATACGCGAGCGAACGTGAAGCGA
CTGCTGCTGCAAAACGTCTGCGACCTGAGCAACAACATGAATGGTCTTCGGTTTCCGTGTTTCGTAAAGT
CTGGAAACGCGGAAGTCAGCGCCCTGCACCATTATGTTCCGGATCTGCATCGCAGGATGCTGCTGGCTAC
CCTGTGGAACACCTACATCTGTATTAACGAAGCGCTGGCATTGACCCTGAGTGATTTTTCTCTGGTCCCG
CCGCATCCATACCGCCAGTTG
