>Addgene plasmid #234607 | A1-LCD D262V | depositor partial sequence | sequence record 461411 | Orf Sequence
ATGTCGTACTACCATCACCATCACCATCACCTCGAATCAACAAGTTTGTACAAAAAAGCAGGCTTCGAAA
ACCTGTATTTTCAGGGCAGCATGGCCAGCGCCAGCAGCAGCCAGAGAGGCAGAAGCGGCAGCGGCAATTT
CGGCGGAGGAAGAGGCGGCGGATTCGGCGGCAACGACAACTTTGGCAGAGGCGGCAACTTCAGCGGCAGG
GGCGGATTTGGAGGCTCTAGAGGCGGAGGCGGCTATGGCGGAAGCGGCGACGGCTATAACGGCTTCGGCA
ACGATGGCTCCAACTTCGGAGGCGGGGGAAGCTACAACGTTTTCGGCAACTACAACAACCAGAGCAGCAA
CTTCGGCCCCATGAAGGGCGGAAACTTTGGCGGCAGAAGCAGCGGACCGTATGGCGGAGGGGGACAGTAC
TTCGCCAAGCCCAGAAACCAGGGCGGCTACGGGGGATCTAGCAGCAGCTCTAGCTACGGCTCCGGCAGAC
GGTTCTAA
